Addgene plasmid #152604: pGBW-m4134536
Purpose: Mammalian expression plasmid for SARS-CoV-2 ORF3a protein
Depositing lab: Ginkgo Bioworks & Benjie Chen. Depositing organization: Ginkgo Bioworks.
Backbone
  Vector backbone: pTwist_CMV_Hygro_6
  Backbone size w/o insert (bp): 6525
  Vector type: Mammalian Expression
  Selectable markers: Hygromycin
Growth in bacteria
  Bacterial resistance: Ampicillin, 100 μg/mL
  Growth temperature: 37°C
  Growth strain: DH5alpha
  Copy number: High Copy
Gene/Insert
  Gene/Insert name: SARS-CoV-2 ORF3a protein
  Species: Severe acute respiratory syndrome coronavirus 2
  Insert size (bp): 821
  Mutation: wt
  Entrez Gene: ORF3a (a.k.a. GU280_gp03)
  Promoter: CMV
  Tag / fusion protein: Cleavable TEV;TRX (C terminal on backbone)
  Cloning method: Unknown
Resource information
  A portion of this plasmid was derived from a plasmid made by: GinkgoBioworks
Depositor comments: NCBI reference sequence: YP_009724391.1
How to cite: pGBW-m4134536 was a gift from Ginkgo Bioworks & Benjie Chen (Addgene plasmid # 152604 ; http://n2t.net/addgene:152604 ; RRID:Addgene_152604)
