[The description below was written by a language model from this plasmid's Addgene catalogue record and pLannotate feature annotations shown in this document.]
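Description:
pGBW-m4134536 is a mammalian expression plasmid built on the pTwist_CMV_Hygro_6 backbone to express the wild-type ORF3a protein of SARS-CoV-2. It is maintained in E. coli as a high-copy plasmid through a ColE1/pUC-type origin and selected with ampicillin via a full-length β-lactamase gene. A short additional β-lactamase fragment is also annotated and appears to be a backbone remnant. For selection in mammalian cells, the vector carries a hygromycin B phosphotransferase cassette driven by the human ubiquitin C promoter and terminated by a synthetic poly(A) signal.

The ORF3a coding sequence sits at the start of the sequence record, downstream (across the circular junction) of the CMV immediate-early enhancer and promoter elements. One of these is annotated as a truncated CMVd2-type promoter. The catalogue lists a cleavable TEV site and thioredoxin as C-terminal tags supplied by the backbone. The feature table agrees, showing an E. coli trxA coding sequence followed by a 6xHis tag downstream of ORF3a, although the TEV site itself is not annotated and presumably lies in the short gap between ORF3a and trxA. The His tag allows affinity purification or detection, and TEV cleavage would release ORF3a from the fusion partner. An SV40 polyadenylation signal lies downstream of the cassette, though it is annotated on the opposite strand. The expression unit is flanked by β-globin insulator elements, T7 and rrnG terminators and a synthetic poly(A) signal upstream of the enhancer, which likely limit transcriptional read-through from neighbouring regions.

The annotation describes ORF3a as a viroporin involved in lysosomal virion egress and disruption of autophagy. The plasmid is suited to transient or hygromycin-selected expression of tagged ORF3a in mammalian cells.
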