Features (pLannotate 1.2.2; 21 found; start..end, strand, type, name):
      5..829     +  CDS            AP3A_SARS2: Experimental evidence at protein level: Swiss-Prot protein existence level 1. Plays a role in virus egress via lysosomal trafficking (PubMed:33157038, PubMed:33422265). Forms homotetrameric ion channels (viroporin) localized at endosomes and lysosomes, that may induce deacidification of lysosomes thereby allowing safe virion egress through lysosomal trafficking (By similarity) (PubMed:33157038, PubMed:33422265). Also blocks formation of autolysosomes through binding and sequestering host TMUB1/HOPS on late endosomes. This prevents fusion of autophagosomes with lysosomes, disrupting autophagy a
    851..1177    +  CDS            trxA: THIO_ECO57 - Experimental evidence at protein level: Swiss-Prot protein existence level 1. Participates in various redox reactions through the reversible oxidation of its active center dithiol to a disulfide and catalyzes dithiol-disulfide exchange reactions. From Escherichia coli O157:H7.
   1199..1216    +  CDS            6xHis: 6xHis affinity tag
   1309..1430    -  polyA_signal   SV40 poly(A) signal: SV40 polyadenylation signal
   1453..1522    -  CDS            large T antigen (fragment): large T antigen from SV40 (simian virus 40)
   1545..1591    +  terminator     T7 terminator: transcription terminator for bacteriophage T7 RNA polymerase
   1621..1757    +  terminator     rrnG terminator: transcription terminator from the E. coli ribosomal RNA rrnG operon (Albrechtsen et al., 1991)
   1802..1873    +  misc_feature   3' β-globin insulator: insulator downstream of the human β-globin locus (Farrell et al., 2002)
   2099..2687    -  rep_origin     ori: high-copy-number ColE1/pMB1/pBR322/pUC origin of replication
   2859..2923    -  CDS            bla(M) (fragment): β-lactamase lacking the signal sequence; bla(M); allows cytosolic expression of β-lactamase
   3187..4396    +  promoter       UbC promoter: human ubiquitin C promoter
   4406..5427    +  CDS            HygR (fragment): hygromycin B phosphotransferase confers resistance to hygromycin
   5455..5503    +  polyA_signal   poly(A) signal: synthetic polyadenylation signal
   5769..6629    +  CDS            AmpR: β-lactamase; bla; confers resistance to ampicillin, carbenicillin, and related antibiotics
   6642..6778    +  terminator     rrnG terminator: transcription terminator from the E. coli ribosomal RNA rrnG operon (Albrechtsen et al., 1991)
   6923..6994    +  misc_feature   5' β-globin insulator: insulator upstream of the human β-globin locus (Farrell et al., 2002)
   6999..7045    -  terminator     T7 terminator: transcription terminator for bacteriophage T7 RNA polymerase
   7063..7111    -  polyA_signal   poly(A) signal: synthetic polyadenylation signal
   7192..7495    +  enhancer       CMV enhancer: human cytomegalovirus immediate early enhancer
   7568..7585    -  promoter       CMV promoter (fragment): human cytomegalovirus (CMV) immediate early promoter
   7648..7699    +  promoter       CMVd2 promoter: truncated human cytomegalovirus (CMV) immediate early promoter that yields moderately reduced expression relative to the full-length promoter
>Addgene plasmid #152604 | pGBW-m4134536 | depositor full sequence | sequence record 295616 | Full Sequence
CACCATGGATCTGTTTATGCGTATATTCACCATCGGCACGGTTACATTGAAGCAAGGGGAAATTAAAGAC
GCAACTCCCAGTGACTTCGTACGGGCGACCGCTACAATTCCGATCCAGGCCAGCCTCCCTTTTGGATGGC
TTATCGTCGGCGTGGCCCTACTGGCTGTGTTTCAGTCGGCATCAAAGATAATCACTCTGAAAAAGCGATG
GCAGTTAGCCCTTAGCAAAGGTGTGCACTTCGTATGCAATTTGCTGCTCCTGTTCGTCACCGTTTATTCC
CATCTGCTCCTGGTGGCTGCCGGATTGGAGGCACCATTTTTATACCTATACGCCCTCGTGTATTTTCTGC
AATCTATTAACTTCGTCCGCATTATCATGAGACTCTGGCTCTGTTGGAAGTGCAGGTCTAAAAATCCCTT
GTTATATGATGCCAACTACTTCCTGTGTTGGCACACTAACTGCTATGACTACTGTATTCCATACAATTCA
GTTACCTCCAGTATAGTGATCACATCTGGGGATGGTACGACTTCGCCTATTTCCGAGCATGACTATCAGA
TCGGCGGGTACACAGAAAAGTGGGAGAGCGGAGTCAAGGATTGCGTGGTGCTTCACTCCTATTTCACCAG
TGACTACTACCAGCTTTATAGCACACAACTTTCAACAGACACCGGCGTGGAGCATGTGACTTTTTTCATT
TATAATAAAATCGTTGATGAACCGGAGGAACACGTTCAGATACACACTATCGACGGCAGCTCTGGTGTCG
TCAACCCTGTTATGGAGCCCATTTACGATGAACCAACGACCACAACATCTGTACCTCTGGAAAACCTTTA
CTTTCAGTCGATGAGTGACAAAATCATTCATCTAACCGATGACTCCTTTGATACAGACGTGTTGAAGGCC
GATGGTGCGATACTGGTAGATTTCTGGGCTGAATGGTGTGGCCCGTGCAAGATGATCGCACCCATTCTGG
ACGAGATCGCCGACGAGTATCAAGGAAAATTAACTGTCGCTAAGCTTAATATAGATCAGAACCCAGGGAC
GGCACCTAAATACGGCATCAGGGGAATACCTACCCTCCTGCTCTTTAAGAATGGGGAAGTTGCCGCGACA
AAAGTGGGAGCCCTGTCTAAGGGCCAGCTAAAAGAGTTCTTGGACGCTAACCTGGCAGGTTCAGGCTCGG
GGCACATGCACCATCACCATCACCATAGCAGCGGGCTCGTGCCACGCGGCTAAGGATCCGCAGGCCTCTG
CTAGCTTGACTGACTGAGATACAGCGTACCTTCAGCTCACAGACATGATAAGATACATTGATGAGTTTGG
ACAAACCACAACTAGAATGCAGTGAAAAAAATGCTTTATTTGTGAAATTTGTGATGCTATTGCTTTATTT
GTAACCATTATAAGCTGCAATAAACAAGTTAACAACAACAATTGCATTCATTTTATGTTTCAGGTTCAGG
GGGAGGTGTGGGAGGTTTTTTAAAGCAAGTAAAACCTCTACAAATGTGGTATTGGCCCATCTCTATCGGT
ATCGTAGCATAACCCCTTGGGGCCTCTAAACGGGTCTTGAGGGGTTTTTTGTGCCCCTCGGGCCGGATTG
CTATCTACCGGCATTGGCGCAGAAAAAAATGCCTGATGCGACGCTGCGCGTCTTATACTCCCACATATGC
CAGATTCAGCAACGGATACGGCTTCCCCAACTTGCCCACTTCCATACGTGTCCTCCTTACCAGAAATTTA
TCCTTAAGGTCGTCAGCTATCCTGCAGGCGATCTCTCGATTTCGATCAAGACATTCCTTTAATGGTCTTT
TCTGGACACCACTAGGGGTCAGAAGTAGTTCATCAAACTTTCTTCCCTCCCTAATCTCATTGGTTACCTT
GGGCTATCGAAACTTAATTAACCAGTCAAGTCAGCTACTTGGCGAGATCGACTTGTCTGGGTTTCGACTA
CGCTCAGAATTGCGTCAGTCAAGTTCGATCTGGTCCTTGCTATTGCACCCGTTCTCCGATTACGAGTTTC
ATTTAAATCATGTGAGCAAAAGGCCAGCAAAAGGCCAGGAACCGTAAAAAGGCCGCGTTGCTGGCGTTTT
TCCATAGGCTCCGCCCCCCTGACGAGCATCACAAAAATCGACGCTCAAGTCAGAGGTGGCGAAACCCGAC
AGGACTATAAAGATACCAGGCGTTTCCCCCTGGAAGCTCCCTCGTGCGCTCTCCTGTTCCGACCCTGCCG
CTTACCGGATACCTGTCCGCCTTTCTCCCTTCGGGAAGCGTGGCGCTTTCTCATAGCTCACGCTGTAGGT
ATCTCAGTTCGGTGTAGGTCGTTCGCTCCAAGCTGGGCTGTGTGCACGAACCCCCCGTTCAGCCCGACCG
CTGCGCCTTATCCGGTAACTATCGTCTTGAGTCCAACCCGGTAAGACACGACTTATCGCCACTGGCAGCA
GCCACTGGTAACAGGATTAGCAGAGCGAGGTATGTAGGCGGTGCTACAGAGTTCTTGAAGTGGTGGCCTA
ACTACGGCTACACTAGAAGAACAGTATTTGGTATCTGCGCTCTGCTGAAGCCAGTTACCTTCGGAAAAAG
AGTTGGTAGCTCTTGATCCGGCAAACAAACCACCGCTGGTAGCGGTGGTTTTTTTGTTTGCAAGCAGCAG
ATTACGCGCAGAAAAAAAGGATCTCAAGAAGATCCTTTGATCTTTTCTACGGGGTCTGACGCTCAGTGGA
ACGAAAACTCACGTTAAGGGATTTTGGTCATGAGATTATCAAAAAGGATCTTCACCTAGATCCTTTTAAA
TTAAAAATGAAGTTTTAAATCAATCTAAAGTATATATGAGTAAACTTGGTCTGACAGTTACCAATGCTTA
ATCAGTGAGGCACCTATCTCAGCGATCTGTCTATTTCGTTCATCCATAGTTGCATTTAAATTTCCGAACT
CTCCAAGGCCCTCGTCGGAAAATCTTCAAACCTTTCGTCCGATCCATCTTGCAGGCTACCTCTCGAACGA
ACTATCGCAAGTCTCTTGGCCGGCCTTGCGCCTTGGCTATTGCTTGGCAGCGCCTATCGCCAGGTATTAC
TCCAATCCCGAATATCCGAGATCGGGATCACCCGAGAGAAGTTCAACCTACATCCTCAATCCCGATCTAT
CCGAGATCCGAGGAATATCGAAATCGGGGCGCGCCTGGCCTCCGCGCCGGGTTTTGGCGCCTCCCGCGGG
CGCCCCCCTCGTCACGGCGAGCGCTGCCACGTCAGACGAAGGGCGCAGGAGCGTCCTGATCCTTCCGCCC
GGACGCTCAGGACAGCGGCCCGCTGCTCATAAGACTCGGCCTTAGAACCCCAGTATCAGCAGAAGGACAT
TTTAGGACGGGACTTGGGTGACTCTAGGGCACTGGTTTTCTTTCCAGAGAGCGGAACAGGCGAGGAAAAG
TAGTCCCTTCTCGGCGATTCTGCGGAGGGATCTCCGTGGGGCGGTGAACGCCGATGATTATATAAGGACG
CGCCGGGTGTGGCACAGCTAGTTCCGTCGCAGCCGGGATTTGGGTCGCGGTTCTTGTTTGTGGATCGCTG
TGATCGTCACTTGGTGAGTAGCGGGCTGCTGGGCTGGCCGGGGCTTTCGTGGCCGCCGGGCCGCTCGGTG
GGACGGAAGCGTGTGGAGAGACCGCCAAGGGCTGTAGTCTGGGTCCGCGAGCAAGGTTGCCCTGAACTGG
GGGTTGGGGGGAGCGCAGCAAAATGGCGGCTGTTCCCGAGTCTTGAATGGAAGACGCTTGTGAGGCGGGC
TGTGAGGTCGTTGAAACAAGGTGGGGGGCATGGTGGGCGGCAAGAACCCAAGGTCTTGAGCCCTTCGCTA
ATGCGGGAAAGCTCTTATTCGGGTGAGATGGGCTGGGCACCATCTGGGGACCCTGACGTGAAGTTTGTCA
CTGACTGGAGAACTCGGTTTGTCGTCTGTTGCGGGGGCGGCAGTTATGGCGGTGCCGTTGGGCAGTGCAC
CCGTACCTTTGGGAGCGCGCGCCCTCGTCGTGTCGTGACGTCACCCGTTCTGTTGGCTTATAATGCAGGG
TGGGGCCACCTGCCGGTAGGTGTGCGGTAGGCTTTTCTCCGTCGCAGGACGCAGGGTTCGGGCCTAGGGT
AGGCTCTCCTGAATCGACAGGCGCCGGACCTCTGGTGAGGGGAGGGATAAGTGAGGCGTCAGTTTCTTTG
GTCGGTTTTATGTACCTATCTTCTTAAGTAGCTGAAGCTCCGGTTTTGAACTATGCGCTCGGGGTTGGCG
AGTGTGTTTTGTGAAGTTTTTTAGGCACCTTTTGAAATGTAATCATTTGGGTCAATATGTAATTTTCAGT
GTTAGACTTGTAAATTGTCCGCTAAATTCTGGCCGTTTTTGGCTTTTTTGTTAGACAACATGGGTAAAAA
GCCTGAACTCACCGCGACGTCTGTCGAGAAGTTTCTGATCGAAAAGTTCGACAGCGTCTCCGACCTGATG
CAGCTCTCGGAGGGCGAAGAATCTCGTGCTTTCAGCTTCGATGTAGGAGGGCGTGGATATGTCCTGCGGG
TAAATAGCTGCGCCGATGGTTTCTACAAAGATCGTTATGTTTATCGGCACTTTGCATCCGCCGCGCTCCC
GATTCCGGAAGTGCTTGACATTGGGGAGTTCAGCGAGAGCCTGACCTATTGCATCTCCCGCCGTGCACAG
GGTGTCACGTTGCAAGACCTGCCTGAAACCGAACTGCCCGCTGTTCTGCAGCCGGTCGCGGAGGCAATGG
ATGCCATCGCTGCCGCCGATCTTAGCCAGACGAGCGGGTTCGGCCCATTCGGACCGCAAGGAATCGGTCA
ATACACTACATGGCGTGATTTCATATGCGCGATTGCTGATCCCCATGTGTATCACTGGCAAACTGTGATG
GACGACACCGTCAGTGCGTCCGTCGCGCAGGCTCTCGATGAGCTGATGCTTTGGGCCGAGGACTGCCCCG
AAGTCCGGCACCTCGTGCACGCGGATTTCGGCTCCAACAATGTCCTGACGGACAATGGCCGCATAACAGC
GGTCATTGACTGGAGCGAGGCGATGTTCGGGGATTCCCAATACGAGGTCGCCAACATCTTCTTCTGGAGG
CCGTGGTTGGCTTGTATGGAGCAGCAGACGCGCTACTTCGAGCGGAGGCATCCGGAGCTTGCAGGATCGC
CCCGGCTCCGGGCGTATATGCTCCGCATTGGTCTTGACCAACTCTATCAGAGCTTGGTTGACGGCAATTT
CGATGATGCAGCTTGGGCGCAGGGTCGATGCGACGCAATCGTCCGATCCGGAGCCGGGACTGTCGGGCGT
ACACAAATCGCCCGCAGAAGCGCCGCCGTCTGGACCGATGGCTGTGTAGAAGTACTCGCCGATAGTGGAA
ACCGACGCCCCAGCACTCGTCCGAGGGCAAAGGAATAAGCTAGTATGTAAGCCTAGTCTTAGATAATAAA
ATCGCTATCCATCGAAGATGGATGTGTGTTGGTTTTTTGTGTGTGTAACGCTAGGCGCGCCTGGTGTACC
GAGAACGATCCTCTCAGTGCGAGTCTCGACGATCCATATCGTTGCTTGGCAGTCAGCCAGTCGGAATCCA
GCTTGGGACCCAGGAAGTCCAATCGTCAGATATTGTACTCAAGCCTGGTCACGGCAGCGTACCGATCTGT
TTAAACCTAGATATTGATAGTCTGATCGGTCAACGTATAATCGAGTCCTAGCTTTTGCAAACATCTATCA
AGAGACAGGATCAGCAGGAGGCTTTCGCATGAGTATTCAACATTTCCGTGTCGCCCTTATTCCCTTTTTT
GCGGCATTTTGCCTTCCTGTTTTTGCTCACCCAGAAACGCTGGTGAAAGTAAAAGATGCTGAAGATCAGT
TGGGTGCGCGAGTGGGTTACATCGAACTGGATCTCAACAGCGGTAAGATCCTTGAGAGTTTTCGCCCCGA
AGAACGCTTTCCAATGATGAGCACTTTTAAAGTTCTGCTATGTGGCGCGGTATTATCCCGTATTGACGCC
GGGCAAGAGCAACTCGGTCGCCGCATACACTATTCTCAGAATGACTTGGTTGAGTATTCACCAGTCACAG
AAAAGCATCTTACGGATGGCATGACAGTAAGAGAATTATGCAGTGCTGCCATAACCATGAGTGATAACAC
TGCGGCCAACTTACTTCTGACAACGATTGGAGGACCGAAGGAGCTAACCGCTTTTTTGCACAACATGGGG
GATCATGTAACTCGCCTTGATCGTTGGGAACCGGAGCTGAATGAAGCCATACCAAACGACGAGCGTGACA
CCACGATGCCTGTAGCAATGGCAACAACCTTGCGTAAACTATTAACTGGCGAACTACTTACTCTAGCTTC
CCGGCAACAGTTGATAGACTGGATGGAGGCGGATAAAGTTGCAGGACCACTTCTGCGCTCGGCCCTTCCG
GCTGGCTGGTTTATTGCTGATAAATCTGGAGCCGGTGAGCGTGGGTCTCGCGGTATCATTGCAGCACTGG
GGCCAGATGGTAAGCCCTCCCGTATCGTAGTTATCTACACGACGGGGAGTCAGGCAACTATGGATGAACG
AAATAGACAGATCGCTGAGATAGGTGCCTCACTGATTAAGCATTGGTAACCGATTCTAGGTGCATTGGCG
CAGAAAAAAATGCCTGATGCGACGCTGCGCGTCTTATACTCCCACATATGCCAGATTCAGCAACGGATAC
GGCTTCCCCAACTTGCCCACTTCCATACGTGTCCTCCTTACCAGAAATTTATCCTTAAGATCGTTTAAAC
TCGACTCTGGCTCTATCGAATCTCCGTCGTTTCGAGCTTACGCGAACAGCCGTGGCGCTCATTTGCTCGT
CGGGCATCGAATCTCGTCAGCTATCGTCAGCTTACCTTTTTGGCAGCGATCGCGGCTCCCGACATCTTGG
ACCATTAGCTCCACAGGTATCTTCTTCCCTCTAGTGGTCATAACAGCAGCTTCAGCTACCTCTCAATTCA
AAAAACCCCTCAAGACCCGTTTAGAGGCCCCAAGGGGTTATGCTATCAATCGTTGCGTTACACACACAAA
AAACCAACACACATCCATCTTCGATGGATAGCGATTTTATTATCTAACTGCTGATCGAGTGTAGCCAGAT
CTAGTAATCAATTACGGGGTCATTAGTTCATAGCCCATATATGGAGTTCCGCGTTACATAACTTACGGTA
AATGGCCCGCCTGGCTGACCGCCCAACGACCCCCGCCCATTGACGTCAATAATGACGTATGTTCCCATAG
TAACGCCAATAGGGACTTTCCATTGACGTCAATGGGTGGAGTATTTACGGTAAACTGCCCACTTGGCAGT
ACATCAAGTGTATCATATGCCAAGTACGCCCCCTATTGACGTCAATGACGGTAAATGGCCCGCCTGGCAT
TATGCCCAGTACATGACCTTATGGGACTTTCCTACTTGGCAGTACATCTACGTATTAGTCATCGCTATTA
CCATGCTGATGCGGTTTTGGCAGTACATCAATGGGCGTGGATAGCGGTTTGACTCACGGGGATTTCCAAG
TCTCCACCCCATTGACGTCAATGGGAGTTTGTTTTGGCACCAAAATCAACGGGACTTTCCAAAATGTCGT
AACAACTCCGCCCCATTGACGCAAATGGGCGGTAGGCGTGTACGGTGGGAGGTCTATATAAGCAGAGCTG
GTTTAGTGAACCGTCAGATCAGATCTTTGTCGATCCTACCATCCACTCGACACACCCGCCAGCGGCCGC
